Addgene plasmid #34508: KHBD00397
Depositing lab: Bart Deplancke. Depositing organization: Swiss Federal Institute of Technology (EPFL). Publication: Automated protein-DNA interaction screening of Drosophila regulatory elements. Korneel Hens, Jean-Daniel Feuz, Alina Isakova, Antonina Lagovitina, Andreas Massouras, Julien Bryois, Patrick Callaerts, Susan E. Celniker, Bart Deplancke. Nat Methods. 2011 Oct 30;8(12):1065-70. 10.1038/nmeth.1763 PubMed 22037703.
Backbone
  Vector backbone: pDONR221
  Backbone manufacturer: Invitrogen
  Backbone size w/o insert (bp): 2536
  Vector type: Gateway Donor Vector
Growth in bacteria
  Bacterial resistance: Kanamycin, 50 μg/mL
  Growth temperature: 37°C
  Growth strain: DH5alpha
  Copy number: High Copy
Gene/Insert
  Gene/Insert name: CG5714 (alt names: FBgn0000543; ecd; ecdysoneless)
  Species: D. melanogaster (fly)
  Insert size (bp): 2052
  Entrez Gene: ecd (a.k.a. Dmel_CG5714, CG5714, Dmel\CG5714, Ed, ecd-1, ecd1, ecdl, l(3)62Db, l(3)ecd, l(3)ecd-1, l(3)ecd1)
  Cloning method: Gateway Cloning
  Sequencing primers: 5′ M13F; 3′ M13R
Terms and licenses: Academic/Nonprofit Terms; Industry Terms: Not Available to Industry
Depositor comments: Please note that the ORFs in this collection were cloned open-ended (without a stop codon).
How to cite: KHBD00397 was a gift from Bart Deplancke (Addgene plasmid # 34508 ; http://n2t.net/addgene:34508 ; RRID:Addgene_34508)
