[The description below was written by a language model from this plasmid's Addgene catalogue record.]
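Description:
KHBD00397 is a Gateway entry-type clone built in the pDONR221 donor vector backbone, carrying the open reading frame of the Drosophila melanogaster gene CG5714, better known as ecdysoneless (ecd). The insert is about 2.05 kb in a backbone of roughly 2.5 kb, and it was introduced by Gateway recombination cloning. In this system, a BP reaction normally replaces the donor vector's counter-selectable cassette with the ORF and leaves it flanked by attL sites, although the record itself does not list these sites or any other annotated features. The plasmid is maintained in standard E. coli cloning strains as a high-copy plasmid under kanamycin selection. M13 forward and reverse priming sites flank the insert for sequence verification.

The record names no promoter, tag or reporter. This fits the role of such a clone: it is a shuttle construct rather than an expression vector, and the ORF is not meant to be expressed from this backbone. The depositor notes that ORFs in this collection were cloned open-ended, without a stop codon. After LR recombination into a destination vector, the coding sequence can therefore be read through into a C-terminal fusion partner supplied by that vector. It can also be combined with N-terminal fusions, provided the destination supplies a downstream stop.

The clone belongs to a collection of Drosophila ORFs associated with work on automated screening of protein–DNA interactions at fly regulatory elements. Its typical use is as a source clone for moving ecd into destination vectors for such interaction assays or other expression applications.
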