>Addgene plasmid #34508 | KHBD00397 | depositor partial sequence | sequence record 41075 | KHBD00397 sequence 2052 bps
ATGAGCAAGATTCCAGGCAGCAATCTGGAGTTCGTCCGCGAGGAGGACTTCGTGGAGTACTACATCTTTC
CCAAGATCCCCGACAACGTACAGGATGAGGGCGCGCTGCGCAAACTGATGCTTCAGATCCGCAACGAGAT
CTCGGCCATTGTAAGGGAAAAGTCCTTAGAGCGCAGCTATCTGTGGCACAAGGACGAGTTTCAGCTTCAG
GTGAGGCTGGGCGGCGCCGAGGAGCGCCTGCTGAACGAGGAGACAAACCCGGAGGAGGAGGCGGAACTGG
GCGACCTCCCACCGCACTTCCACGGCGTAACCCACTATGGCGACAACATCAGCGACGAGTGGTTCGTTGT
CTATCTGCTCACGGAGATCACACGTGCACGCGGCGACTGCATTGCACGGGTGAGCGATTCGGATGGCGAG
TTCCTGCTCATCGAGGCGGCGGACGCCCTGCCCGACTGGGCGTCTCCGGAAACGTGCGAGCAGCGCGTTT
ATCTGGTCGGTGGTCACCTGCAGCTTCTCCAGAACTCCGCCGCCAGCAGCCAGGACAAGCCACTGACCAT
GGCCATGGCTGTGCAACGTATACGAATGAATCCCACCCTGTACCGCTGCTCGCAGGAGATACAGTCGTGC
ATTGACGCGCGGCTTAAGGAGTACCAGATCGCTCAGCCGCACTTCTCCATTCATCGCCAGGTGCTGGAGC
TCCCGCATAGCGCTGCACAGCTTCTGAAACAGAAGCCAAGGCTGCTCTCCTCGGCGGTTAGGGCTTTCTG
CGAGCGGGACTCGCTGGACATCAAGGCACTTCGCACCATGCGATATTTCCCACCGGAGGCCACACGCGTG
CGCACCAACGTGCGTTTCACCCGCTGTCTGTACGCCATGTTGTCGCACCAGCAGTATCTGCCCGAGAAGA
GACTCGGCTGGCATCTCACGGATCCTGTATCCGAGCCGGAACGATATAAGGAACAACTATTGGGCTTGAA
GCTGGCCAGTGGACTGGAGATCCTGGCCACTCAAGCCAAGCGGGTTGAGGGCCAACAGCTGGAGGACCTT
CCTGCCTGGCGATCGTATCTGCGGAGCTTGCTGAGCAAGGGCTACTTCCGGGACAACATCGAGGGCAGTG
CCGAGTACCAGGAGCTGCTGAACAAGGCCAAGGTGTACTTTCGTGGCAACCAGGAGCGTTTCCGCACAGC
CTCCAGAGCGGGTGCCGAGATCCTCGACCTGTTGCTCCATCCAGCGGAGGCTGCTTCCGAGGAGCTGCGC
GATGAGGAGAACAACCTGCAGCCCAGCGACTCGGATGAGTGGTTGAATATCAGCGCTGAGGATCTAGACT
CCATGCTGCAGGATCGCTACGGACCCAAGAAGCTCTACAAGCCGAACGGACAAATGAATGCCGAGGAGTT
CACCAAGCAGCTGGCGGAGTTCTTAGATCGGCAGTCCAACTACGAGGGCATTGAGCACCGAGGGCTCGAG
GAGCCAGAACTGGACTCAGACGATGACGAGCCGCCGCCGCAGGCAAACGGTTCCACAGGACTGACAGCAA
AGGTCAAGAAGAATCCCTCCATGCGCAAGGCGTGCCAGCGCAATTCCGTCATCCAGCCGGAGGAACCGGA
CAGCACCCATGTGCGGAATTTCCTGGATTTCGTAATACCCGAGGACAACTGGGACTCCACCTCGGAGATG
AGCGACTACGCGGACGAGGACGACATGGAGAGTAATCTAAATGCACTTTCTGGAGGCGGCAGTGTGTTCC
CACTCGATCGACAGATTCAATCGTATATGGAGCAGATGGACCGCGAGTTGGCTCAGACCAGCGTGGGCAA
GTCCTTCCACGGCAAGAAGAAGACAGCTCCACAGGCGGACGAGGACGATTTCGATGACATTGAGGACTTT
GAGCCCATCAATATAAACGTAAACACGCTGCGCAACATGATGGATAGCTACCAATCGCAGGTTGGCGGCG
CAGGTCCTGTATCCAATCTGTTTAGCGCCATGGGCGTGGGCATGTCGGCTGTCGAGGACAAGGAACAAAA
GGATATATCTGAGTCGGCCGTT
