>Addgene plasmid #34508 | KHBD00397 | addgene partial sequence | sequence record 42274 | M13-Rev 5'-CAGGAAACAGCTATGACC-3'
TGTTCGTTGCAACAAATTGATAAGCAATGCTTTCTTATAATGCCAACTTTGTACAAGAAAGTTGGCAAAA
CGGCCGACTCAGATATATCCTTTTGTTCCTTGTCCTCGACAGCCGACATGCCCACGCCCATGGCGCTAAA
CAGATTGGATACAGGACCTGCGCCGCCAACCTGCGATTGGTAGCTATCCATCATGTTGCGCAGCGTGTTT
ACGTTTATATTGATGGGCTCAAAGTCCTCAATGTCATCGAAATCGTCCTCGTCCGCCTGTGGAGCTGTCT
TCTTCTTGCCGTGGAAGGACTTGCCCACGCTGGTCTGAGCCAACTCGCGGTCCATCTGCTCCATATACGA
TTGAATCTGTCGATCGAGTGGGAACACACTGCCGCCTCCAGAAAGTGCATTTAGATTACTCTCCATGTCG
TCCTCGTCCGCGTAGTCGCTCATCTCCGAGGTGGAGTCCCAGTTGTCCTCGGGTATTACGAAATCCAGGA
AATTCCGCACATGGGTGCTGTCCGGTTCCTCCGGCTGGATGACGGAATTGCGCTGGCACGCCTTGCGCAT
GGAGGGATTCTTCTTGACCTTTGCTGTCAGTCCTGTGGAACCGTTTGCCTGCGGCGGCGGCTCGTCATCG
TCTGAGTCCAGTTCT
